>Addgene plasmid #223393 | pYPQAT21 | addgene full sequence | sequence record 453501 | Addgene NGS Result
CCAGCCAGCCAACAGCTCCCCGACCGGCAGCTCGGCACAAAATCACCACTCGATACAGGCAGCCCATCAG
TCCGGGACGGCGTCAGCGGGAGAGCCGTTGTAAGGCGGCAGACTTTGCTCATGTTACCGATGCTATTCGG
AAGAACGGCAACTAAGCTGCCGGGTTTGAAACACGGATGATCTCGCGGAGGGTAGCATGTTGATTGTAAC
GATGACAGAGCGTTGCTGCCTGTGATCACCGCGGTTTCAAAATCGGCTCCGTCGATACTATGTTATACGC
CAACTTTGAAAACAACTTTGAAAAAGCTGTTTTCTGGTATTTAAGGTTTTAGAATGCAAGGAACAGTGAA
TTGGAGTTCGTCTTGTTATAATTAGCTTCTTGGGGTATCTTTAAATACTGTAGAAAAGAGGAAGGAAATA
ATAAATGGCTAAAATGAGAATATCACCGGAATTGAAAAAACTGATCGAAAAATACCGCTGCGTAAAAGAT
ACGGAAGGAATGTCTCCTGCTAAGGTATATAAGCTGGTGGGAGAAAATGAAAACCTATATTTAAAAATGA
CGGACAGCCGGTATAAAGGGACCACCTATGATGTGGAACGGGAAAAGGACATGATGCTATGGCTGGAAGG
AAAGCTGCCTGTTCCAAAGGTCCTGCACTTTGAACGGCATGATGGCTGGAGCAATCTGCTCATGAGTGAG
GCCGATGGCGTCCTTTGCTCGGAAGAGTATGAAGATGAACAAAGCCCTGAAAAGATTATCGAGCTGTATG
CGGAGTGCATCAGGCTCTTTCACTCCATCGACATATCGGATTGTCCCTATACGAATAGCTTAGACAGCCG
CTTAGCCGAATTGGATTACTTACTGAATAACGATCTGGCCGATGTGGATTGCGAAAACTGGGAAGAAGAC
ACTCCATTTAAAGATCCGCGCGAGCTGTATGATTTTTTAAAGACGGAAAAGCCCGAAGAGGAACTTGTCT
TTTCCCACGGCGACCTGGGAGACAGCAACATCTTTGTGAAAGATGGCAAAGTAAGTGGCTTTATTGATCT
TGGGAGAAGCGGCAGGGCGGACAAGTGGTATGACATTGCCTTCTGCGTCCGGTCGATCAGGGAGGATATC
GGGGAAGAACAGTATGTCGAGCTATTTTTTGACTTACTGGGGATCAAGCCTGATTGGGAGAAAATAAAAT
ATTATATTTTACTGGATGAATTGTTTTAGTACCTAGAATGCATGACCAAAATCCCTTAACGTGAGTTTTC
GTTCCACTGAGCGTCAGACCCCGTAGAAAAGATCAAAGGATCTTCTTGAGATCCTTTTTTTCTGCGCGTA
ATCTGCTGCTTGCAAACAAAAAAACCACCGCTACCAGCGGTGGTTTGTTTGCCGGATCAAGAGCTACCAA
CTCTTTTTCCGAAGGTAACTGGCTTCAGCAGAGCGCAGATACCAAATACTGTCCTTCTAGTGTAGCCGTA
GTTAGGCCACCACTTCAAGAACTCTGTAGCACCGCCTACATACCTCGCTCTGCTAATCCTGTTACCAGTG
GCTGCTGCCAGTGGCGATAAGTCGTGTCTTACCGGGTTGGACTCAAGACGATAGTTACCGGATAAGGCGC
AGCGGTCGGGCTGAACGGGGGGTTCGTGCACACAGCCCAGCTTGGAGCGAACGACCTACACCGAACTGAG
ATACCTACAGCGTGAGCTATGAGAAAGCGCCACGCTTCCCGAAGGGAGAAAGGCGGACAGGTATCCGGTA
AGCGGCAGGGTCGGAACAGGAGAGCGCACGAGGGAGCTTCCAGGGGGAAACGCCTGGTATCTTTATAGTC
CTGTCGGGTTTCGCCACCTCTGACTTGAGCGTCGATTTTTGTGATGCTCGTCAGGGGGGCGGAGCCTATG
GAAAAACGCCAGCAACGCGGCCTTTTTACGGTTCCTGGCCTTTTGCTGGCCTTTTGCTCACATGTTCTTT
CCTGCGTTATCCCCTGATTCTGTGGATAACCGTATTACCGCCTTTGAGTGAGCTGATACCGCTCGCCGCA
GCCGAACGACCGAGCGCAGCGAGTCAGTGAGCGAGGAAGCGGAAGAGCGCCTGATGCGGTATTTTCTCCT
TACGCATCTGTGCGGTATTTCACACCGCATATGGTGCACTCTCAGTACAATCTGCTCTGATGCCGCATAG
TTAAGCCAGTATACACTCCGCTATCGCTACGTGACTGGGTCATGGCTGCGCCCCGACACCCGCCAACACC
CGCTGACGCGCCCTGACGGGCTTGTCTGCTCCCGGCATCCGCTTACAGACAAGCTGTGACCGTCTCCGGG
AGCTGCATGTGTCAGAGGTTTTCACCGTCATCACCGAAACGCGCGAGGCAGGGTGCCTTGATGTGGGCGC
CGGCGGTCGAGTGGCGACGGCGCGGCTTGTCCGCGCCCTGGTAGATTGCCTGGCCGTAGGCCAGCCATTT
TTGAGCGGCCAGCGGCCGCGATAGGCCGACGCGAAGCGGCGGGGCGTAGGGAGCGCAGCGACCGAAGGGT
AGGCGCTTTTTGCAGCTCTTCGGCTGTGCGCTGGCCAGACAGTTATGCACAGGCCAGGCGGGTTTTAAGA
GTTTTAATAAGTTTTAAAGAGTTTTAGGCGGAAAAATCGCCTTTTTTCTCTTTTATATCAGTCACTTACA
TGTGTGACCGGTTCCCAATGTACGGCTTTGGGTTCCCAATGTACGGGTTCCGGTTCCCAATGTACGGCTT
TGGGTTCCCAATGTACGTGCTATCCACAGGAAACAGACCTTTTCGACCTTTTTCCCCTGCTAGGGCAATT
TGCCCTAGCATCTGCTCCGTACATTAGGAACCGGCGGATGCTTCGCCCTCGATCAGGTTGCGGTAGCGCA
TGACTAGGATCGGGCCAGCCTGCCCCGCCTCCTCCTTCAAATCGTACTCCGGCAGGTCATTTGACCCGAT
CAGCTTGCGCACGGTGAAACAGAACTTCTTGAACTCTCCGGCGCTGCCACTGCGTTCGTAGATCGTCTTG
AACAACCATCTGGCTTCTGCCTTGCCTGCGGCGCGGCGTGCCAGGCGGTAGAGAAAACGGCCGATGCCGG
GATCGATCAAAAAGTAATCGGGGTGAACCGTCAGCACGTCCGGGTTCTTGCCTTCTGTGATCTCGCGGTA
CATCCAATCAGCTAGCTCGATCTCGATGTACTCCGGCCGCCCGGTTTCGCTCTTTACGATCTTGTAGCGG
CTAATCAAGGCTTCACCCTCGGATACCGTCACCAGGCGGCCGTTCTTGGCCTTCTTCGTACGCTGCATGG
CAACGTGCGTGGTGTTTAACCGAATGCAGGTTTCTACCAAGTCGTCTTTCTGCTTTCCGCCATCGGCTCG
CCGGCAGAACTTGAGTACGTCCGCAACGTGTGGACGGAACACGCGGCCGGGCTTGTCTCCCTTCCCTTCC
CGGTATCGGTTCATGGATTCGGTTAGATGGGAAACCGCCATCAGTACCAGGTCGTAATCCCACACACTGG
CCATGCCGGCCGGCCCTGCGGAAACCTCTACGTGCCCGTCTGGAAGCTCGTAGCGGATCACCTCGCCAGC
TCGTCGGTCACGCTTCGACAGACGGAAAACGGCCACGTCCATGATGCTGCGACTATCGCGGGTGCCCACG
TCATAGAGCATCGGAACGAAAAAATCTGGTTGCTCGTCGCCCTTGGGCGGCTTCCTAATCGACGGCGCAC
CGGCTGCCGGCGGTTGCCGGGATTCTTTGCGGATTCGATCAGCGGCCGCTTGCCACGATTCACCGGGGCG
TGCTTCTGCCTCGATGCGTTGCCGCTGGGCGGCCTGCGCGGCCTTCAACTTCTCCACCAGGTCATCACCC
AGCGCCGCGCCGATTTGTACCGGGCCGGATGGTTTGCGACCGCTCACGCCGATTCCTCGGGCTTGGGGGT
TCCAGTGCCATTGCAGGGCCGGCAGGCAACCCAGCCGCTTACGCCTGGCCAACCGCCCGTTCCTCCACAC
ATGGGGCATTCCACGGCGTCGGTGCCTGGTTGTTCTTGATTTTCCATGCCGCCTCCTTTAGCCGCTAAAA
TTCATCTACTCATTTATTCATTTGCTCATTTACTCTGGTAGCTGCGCGATGTATTCAGATAGCAGCTCGG
TAATGGTCTTGCCTTGGCGTACCGCGTACATCTTCAGCTTGGTGTGATCCTCCGCCGGCAACTGAAAGTT
GACCCGCTTCATGGCTGGCGTGTCTGCCAGGCTGGCCAACGTTGCAGCCTTGCTGCTGCGTGCGCTCGGA
CGGCCGGCACTTAGCGTGTTTGTGCTTTTGCTCATTTTCTCTTTACCTCATTAACTCAAATGAGTTTTGA
TTTAATTTCAGCGGCCAGCGCCTGGACCTCGCGGGCAGCGTCGCCCTCGGGTTCTGATTCAAGAACGGTT
GTGCCGGCGGCGGCAGTGCCTGGGTAGCTCACGCGCTGCGTGATACGGGACTCAAGAATGGGCAGCTCGT
ACCCGGCCAGCGCCTCGGCAACCTCACCGCCGATGCGCGTGCCTTTGATCGCCCGCGACACGACAAAGGC
CGCTTGTAGCCTTCCATCCGTGACCTCAATGCGCTGCTTAACCAGCTCCACCAGGTCGGCGGTGGCCCAT
ATGTCGTAAGGGCTTGGCTGCACCGGAATCAGCACGAAGTCGGCTGCCTTGATCGCGGACACAGCCAAGT
CCGCCGCCTGGGGCGCTCCGTCGATCACTACGAAGTCGCGCCGGCCGATGGCCTTCACGTCGCGGTCAAT
CGTCGGGCGGTCGATGCCGACAACGGTTAGCGGTTGATCTTCCCGCACGGCCGCCCAATCGCGGGCACTG
CCCTGGGGATCGGAATCGACTAACAGAACATCGGCCCCGGCGAGTTGCAGGGCGCGGGCTAGATGGGTTG
CGATGGTCGTCTTGCCTGACCCGCCTTTCTGGTTAAGTACAGCGATAACCTTCATGCGTTCCCCTTGCGT
ATTTGTTTATTTACTCATCGCATCATATACGCAGCGACCGCATGACGCAAGCTGTTTTACTCAAATACAC
ATCACCTTTTTAGACGGCGGCGCTCGGTTTCTTCAGCGGCCAAGCTGGCCGGCCAGGCCGCCAGCTTGGC
ATCAGACAAACCGGCCAGGATTTCATGCAGCCGCACGGTTGAGACGTGCGCGGGCGGCTCGAACACGTAC
CCGGCCGCGATCATCTCCGCCTCGATCTCTTCGGTAATGAAAAACGGTTCGTCCTGGCCGTCCTGGTGCG
GTTTCATGCTTGTTCCTCTTGGCGTTCATTCTCGGCGGCCGCCAGGGCGTCGGCCTCGGTCAATGCGTCC
TCACGGAAGGCACCGCGCCGCCTGGCCTCGGTGGGCGTCACTTCCTCGCTGCGCTCAAGTGCGCGGTACA
GGGTCGAGCGATGCACGCCAAGCAGTGCAGCCGCCTCTTTCACGGTGCGGCCTTCCTGGTCGATCAGCTC
GCGGGCGTGCGCGATCTGTGCCGGGGTGAGGGTAGGGCGGGGGCCAAACTTCACGCCTCGGGCCTTGGCG
GCCTCGCGCCCGCTCCGGGTGCGGTCGATGATTAGGGAACGCTCGAACTCGGCAATGCCGGCGAACACGG
TCAACACCATGCGGCCGGCCGGCGTGGTGGTGTCGGCCCACGGCTCTGCCAGGCTACGCAGGCCCGCGCC
GGCCTCCTGGATGCGCTCGGCAATGTCCAGTAGGTCGCGGGTGCTGCGGGCCAGGCGGTCTAGCCTGGTC
ACTGTCACAACGTCGCCAGGGCGTAGGTGGTCAAGCATCCTGGCCAGCTCCGGGCGGTCGCGCCTGGTGC
CGGTGATCTTCTCGGAAAACAGCTTGGTGCAGCCGGCCGCGTGCAGTTCGGCCCGTTGGTTGGTCAAGTC
CTGGTCGTCGGTGCTGACGCGGGCATAGCCCAGCAGGCCAGCGGCGGCGCTCTTGTTCATGGCGTAATGT
CTCCGGTTCTAGTCGCAAGTATTCTACTTTATGCGACTAAAACACGCGACAAGAAAACGCCAGGAAAAGG
GCAGGGCGGCAGCCTGTCGCGTAACTTAGGACTTGTGCGACATGTCGTTTTCAGAAGACGGCTGCACTGA
ACGTCAGAAGCCGACTGCACTATAGCAGCGGAGGGGTTGGATCAAAGTACTTTGATCCCGAGGGGAACCC
TGTGGTTGGCATGCACATACAAATGGACGAACGGATAAACCTTTTCACGCCCTTTTAAATATCCGATTAT
TCTAATAAACGCTCTTTTCTCTTAGGTTTACCCGCCAATATATCCTGTCAAACACTGATAGTTTAAACTG
AAGGCGGGAAACGACAATCTGATCCAAGCTCAAGCTGCTCTAGCATTCGCCATTCAGGCTGCGCAACTGT
TGGGAAGGGCGATCGGTGCGGGCCTCTTCGCTATTACGCCAGCTGGCGAAAGGGGGATGTGCTGCAAGGC
GATTAAGTTGGGTAACGCCAGGGTTTTCCCAGTCACGACGTTGTAAAACGACGGCCAGTGCCAAGCTTGG
CGTGCCTGCAGGTCAACATGGTGGAGCACGACACACTTGTCTACTCCAAAAATATCAAAGATACAGTCTC
AGAAGACCAAAGGGCAATTGAGACTTTTCAACAAAGGGTAATATCCGGAAACCTCCTCGGATTCCATTGC
CCAGCTATCTGTCACTTTATTGTGAAGATAGTGGAAAAGGAAGGTGGCTCCTACAAATGCCATCATTGCG
ATAAAGGAAAGGCCATCGTTGAAGATGCCTCTGCCGACAGTGGTCCCAAAGATGGACCCCCACCCACGAG
GAGCATCGTGGAAAAAGAAGACGTTCCAACCACGTCTTCAAAGCAAGTGGATTGATGTGATAACATGGTG
GAGCACGACACACTTGTCTACTCCAAAAATATCAAAGATACAGTCTCAGAAGACCAAAGGGCAATTGAGA
CTTTTCAACAAAGGGTAATATCCGGAAACCTCCTCGGATTCCATTGCCCAGCTATCTGTCACTTTATTGT
GAAGATAGTGGAAAAGGAAGGTGGCTCCTACAAATGCCATCATTGCGATAAAGGAAAGGCCATCGTTGAA
GATGCCTCTGCCGACAGTGGTCCCAAAGATGGACCCCCACCCACGAGGAGCATCGTGGAAAAAGAAGACG
TTCCAACCACGTCTTCAAAGCAAGTGGATTGATGTGATATCTCCACTGACGTAAGGGATGACGCACAATC
CCACTATCCTTCGCAAGACCCTTCCTCTATATAAGGAAGTTCATTTCATTTGGAGAGGACCTCGACTCTA
GAGGATCCCCGGGTACCGGGCCCCCCCTCGAGGCGCGCCAAGCTATCAAACAAGTTTGTACAAAAAAGCA
GGCTCCGAATTCGCCCTTCATGGAGGCCTCTCCGGCTTCAGGTCCTCGCCATCTCATGGACCCCCATATC
TTTACCTCCAATTTCAATAACGGCATTGGCAGGCACAAGACATACCTCTGTTATGAGGTCGAGCGGCTCG
ATAACGGAACCTCAGTGAAGATGGACCAACACAGGGGTTTCCTTCATAACCAAGCGAAAAATCTCCTTTG
CGGTTTCTATGGGCGGCACGCGGAGCTGAGATTCTTGGATTTGGTCCCGAGCCTCCAGCTGGATCCCGCG
CAAATATACCGCGTCACTTGGTTCATATCATGGAGCCCGTGCTTTAGCTGGGGGTGTGCCGGTGAGGTTC
GCGCGTTCCTCCAGGAAAACACCCATGTTCGCCTCCGGATTTTCGCAGCGAGGATTTTCGACTATGATCC
ACTTTACAAAGAGGCCCTCCAAATGCTTAGAGATGCTGGGGCTCAAGTTTCAATTATGACATACGACGAG
TTTAAGCATTGTTGGGACACTTTTGTCGATCATCAGGGTTGTCCCTTCCAGCCGTGGGATGGTCTTGATG
AGCATTCGCAAGCTTTGAGTGGCAGGCTTCGCGCGATACTTCAGAACCAGGGTAACTCAGGTTCTGAGAC
GCCTGGCACAAGTGAGTCAGCAACACCCGAGTCCACCATGGATTACAAGGACCACGACGGGGATTACAAG
GACCACGACATTGATTACAAGGATGATGATGACAAGATGGCTCCGAAGAAGAAGAGGAAGGTTGGCATCC
ACGGGGTGCCAGCTGCTGACAAGAAGTACTCGATCGGCCTCGCTATTGGGACTAACTCTGTTGGCTGGGC
CGTGATCACCGACGAGTACAAGGTGCCCTCAAAGAAGTTCAAGGTCCTGGGCAACACCGATCGGCATTCC
ATCAAGAAGAATCTCATTGGCGCTCTCCTGTTCGACAGCGGCGAGACGGCTGAGAGGACGCGGCTCAAGC
GCACCGCCCGCAGGCGGTACACGCGCAGGAAGAATCGCATCTGCTACCTGCAGGAGATTTTCTCCAACGA
GATGGCGAAGGTTGACGATTCTTTCTTCCACAGGCTGGAGGAGTCATTCCTCGTGGAGGAGGATAAGAAG
CACGAGCGGCATCCAATCTTCGGCAACATTGTCGACGAGGTTGCCTACCACGAGAAGTACCCTACGATCT
ACCATCTGCGGAAGAAGCTCGTGGACTCCACAGATAAGGCGGACCTCCGCCTGATCTACCTCGCTCTGGC
CCACATGATTAAGTTCAGGGGCCATTTCCTGATCGAGGGGGATCTCAACCCGGACAATAGCGATGTTGAC
AAGCTGTTCATCCAGCTCGTGCAGACGTACAACCAGCTCTTCGAGGAGAACCCCATTAATGCGTCAGGCG
TCGACGCGAAGGCTATCCTGTCCGCTAGGCTCTCGAAGTCTCGGCGCCTCGAGAACCTGATCGCCCAGCT
GCCGGGCGAGAAGAAGAACGGCCTGTTCGGGAATCTCATTGCGCTCAGCCTGGGGCTCACGCCCAACTTC
AAGTCGAATTTCGATCTCGCTGAGGACGCCAAGCTGCAGCTCTCCAAGGACACATACGACGATGACCTGG
ATAACCTCCTGGCCCAGATCGGCGATCAGTACGCGGACCTGTTCCTCGCTGCCAAGAATCTGTCGGACGC
CATCCTCCTGTCTGATATTCTCAGGGTGAACACCGAGATTACGAAGGCTCCGCTCTCAGCCTCCATGATC
AAGCGCTACGACGAGCACCATCAGGATCTGACCCTCCTGAAGGCGCTGGTCAGGCAGCAGCTCCCCGAGA
AGTACAAGGAGATCTTCTTCGATCAGTCGAAGAACGGCTACGCTGGGTACATTGACGGCGGGGCCTCTCA
GGAGGAGTTCTACAAGTTCATCAAGCCGATTCTGGAGAAGATGGACGGCACGGAGGAGCTGCTGGTGAAG
CTCAATCGCGAGGACCTCCTGAGGAAGCAGCGGACATTCGATAACGGCAGCATCCCACACCAGATTCATC
TCGGGGAGCTGCACGCTATCCTGAGGAGGCAGGAGGACTTCTACCCTTTCCTCAAGGATAACCGCGAGAA
GATCGAGAAGATTCTGACTTTCAGGATCCCGTACTACGTCGGCCCACTCGCTAGGGGCAACTCCCGCTTC
GCTTGGATGACCCGCAAGTCAGAGGAGACGATCACGCCGTGGAACTTCGAGGAGGTGGTCGACAAGGGCG
CTAGCGCTCAGTCGTTCATCGAGAGGATGACGAATTTCGACAAGAACCTGCCAAATGAGAAGGTGCTCCC
TAAGCACTCGCTCCTGTACGAGTACTTCACAGTCTACAACGAGCTGACTAAGGTGAAGTATGTGACCGAG
GGCATGAGGAAGCCGGCTTTCCTGTCTGGGGAGCAGAAGAAGGCCATCGTGGACCTCCTGTTCAAGACCA
ACCGGAAGGTCACGGTTAAGCAGCTCAAGGAGGACTACTTCAAGAAGATTGAGTGCTTCGATTCGGTCGA
GATCTCTGGCGTTGAGGACCGCTTCAACGCCTCCCTGGGGACCTACCACGATCTCCTGAAGATCATTAAG
GATAAGGACTTCCTGGACAACGAGGAGAATGAGGATATCCTCGAGGACATTGTGCTGACACTCACTCTGT
TCGAGGACCGGGAGATGATCGAGGAGCGCCTGAAGACTTACGCCCATCTCTTCGATGACAAGGTCATGAA
GCAGCTCAAGAGGAGGAGGTACACCGGCTGGGGGAGGCTGAGCAGGAAGCTCATCAACGGCATTCGGGAC
AAGCAGTCCGGGAAGACGATCCTCGACTTCCTGAAGAGCGATGGCTTCGCGAACCGCAATTTCATGCAGC
TGATTCACGATGACAGCCTCACATTCAAGGAGGATATCCAGAAGGCTCAGGTGAGCGGCCAGGGGGACTC
GCTGCACGAGCATATCGCGAACCTCGCTGGCTCGCCAGCTATCAAGAAGGGGATTCTGCAGACCGTGAAG
GTTGTGGACGAGCTGGTGAAGGTCATGGGCAGGCACAAGCCTGAGAACATCGTCATTGAGATGGCCCGGG
AGAATCAGACCACGCAGAAGGGCCAGAAGAACTCACGCGAGAGGATGAAGAGGATCGAGGAGGGCATTAA
GGAGCTGGGGTCCCAGATCCTCAAGGAGCACCCGGTGGAGAACACGCAGCTGCAGAATGAGAAGCTCTAC
CTGTACTACCTCCAGAATGGCCGCGATATGTATGTGGACCAGGAGCTGGATATTAACAGGCTCAGCGATT
ACGACGTCGATCATATCGTTCCACAGTCATTCCTGAAGGATGACTCCATTGACAACAAGGTCCTCACCAG
GTCGGACAAGAACCGGGGCAAGTCTGATAATGTTCCTTCAGAGGAGGTCGTTAAGAAGATGAAGAACTAC
TGGCGCCAGCTCCTGAATGCCAAGCTGATCACGCAGCGGAAGTTCGATAACCTCACAAAGGCTGAGAGGG
GCGGGCTCTCTGAGCTGGACAAGGCGGGCTTCATCAAGAGGCAGCTGGTCGAGACACGGCAGATCACTAA
GCACGTTGCGCAGATTCTCGACTCACGGATGAACACTAAGTACGATGAGAATGACAAGCTGATCCGCGAG
GTGAAGGTCATCACCCTGAAGTCAAAGCTCGTCTCCGACTTCAGGAAGGATTTCCAGTTCTACAAGGTTC
GGGAGATCAACAATTACCACCATGCCCATGACGCGTACCTGAACGCGGTGGTCGGCACAGCTCTGATCAA
GAAGTACCCAAAGCTCGAGAGCGAGTTCGTGTACGGGGACTACAAGGTTTACGATGTGAGGAAGATGATC
GCCAAGTCGGAGCAGGAGATTGGCAAGGCTACCGCCAAGTACTTCTTCTACTCTAACATTATGAATTTCT
TCAAGACAGAGATCACTCTGGCCAATGGCGAGATCCGGAAGCGCCCCCTCATCGAGACGAACGGCGAGAC
GGGGGAGATCGTGTGGGACAAGGGCAGGGATTTCGCGACCGTCAGGAAGGTTCTCTCCATGCCACAAGTG
AATATCGTCAAGAAGACAGAGGTCCAGACTGGCGGGTTCTCTAAGGAGTCAATTAGGCCTAAGCGGAACA
GCGACAAGCTCATCGCCCGCAAGAAGGACTGGGATCCGAAGAAGTACGGCGGGTTCCTGTGGCCCACTGT
GGCCTACTCGGTCCTGGTTGTGGCGAAGGTTGAGAAGGGCAAGTCCAAGAAGCTCAAGAGCGTGAAGGAG
CTGCTGGGGATCACGATTATGGAGCGCTCCAGCTTCGAGAAGAACCCGATCGATTTCCTGGAGGCGAAGG
GCTACAAGGAGGTGAAGAAGGACCTGATCATTAAGCTCCCCAAGTACTCACTCTTCGAGCTGGAGAACGG
CAGGAAGCGGATGCTGGCTTCCGCTAAGCAGCTGCAGAAGGGGAACGAGCTGGCTCTGCCGTCCAAGTAT
GTGAACTTCCTCTACCTGGCCTCCCACTACGAGAAGCTCAAGGGCAGCCCCGAGGACAACGAGCAGAAGC
AGCTGTTCGTCGAGCAGCACAAGCATTACCTCGACGAGATCATTGAGCAGATTTCCGAGTTCTCCAAGCG
CGTGATCCTGGCCGACGCGAATCTGGATAAGGTCCTCTCCGCGTACAACAAGCACCGCGACAAGCCAATC
AGGGAGCAGGCTGAGAATATCATTCATCTCTTCACCCTGACGAGGCTCGGCGCCCCTAGGGCTTTCAAGT
ACTTCGACACAACTATCGATCCGAAGCAGTACAGGAGCACTAAGGAGGTCCTGGACGCGACCCTCATCCA
CCAGTCGATTACCGGCCTCTACGAGACGCGCATCGACCTGTCTCAGCTCGGGGGCGACAAGCGGCCAGCG
GCGACGAAGAAGGCGGGGCAGGCGAAGAAGAAGAAGGGAGACGGATCAGGCGGGTCAACAAACCTCAGTG
ACATCATAGAGAAGGAAACTGGTAAGCAACTGGTTATTCAAGAGAGCATTCTGATGCTCCCTGAGGAAGT
CGAGGAAGTTATAGGAAACAAGCCTGAGAGCGATATACTCGTGCATACGGCGTATGACGAGAGCACGGAT
GAAAATGTGATGCTCTTGACCAGCGATGCGCCAGAATATAAACCCTGGGCACTGGTTATTCAGGACTCTA
ACGGGGAAAATAAAATCAAGATGCTCTCAGGTGGCTCCCCAAAGAAGAAACGCAAGGTTTAGTGGCGGCC
GCCGACGTCCGATCGTTCAAACATTTGGCAATAAAGTTTCTTAAGATTGAATCCTGTTGCCGGTCTTGCG
ATGATTATCATATAATTTCTGTTGAATTACGTTAAGCATGTAATAATTAACATGTAATGCATGACGTTAT
TTATGAGATGGGTTTTTATGATTAGAGTCCCGCAATTATACATTTAATACGCGATAGAAAACAAAATATA
GCGCGCAAACTAGGATAAATTATCGCGCGCGGTGTCATCTATGTTACTAGATCGGGAATTGATCCCCCCT
CGACAGCTTCCGGAAAGGGCGAATTCGCAACTTTGTATACAAAAGTTGCCCCATGGCGTTCCCTCTAGAT
AACGCAGGATCCTATTTACTTTAAATTTTTCTTATGGCTCAGCCTGTGATGGATAACTGAATCAAACAAA
TGGCGTCTGGGTTTAAGAACATCTGTTTTGGCTATGTTGGACGAAACAAGTGAACTTTTAGGATCAACTT
CCGTTTATATACGGAGCTTATATCGAGCAATAAGATAAGTGGGCTTTTTATGTAATTTAATGGGCTATCG
TCCATATATTCACTAATACCCATGCCCAGTACCCATGTATGCGTTTCATATAAGCTCCTAATTTCTCCCA
CATCGCTCAAATCTAAACAAATCTTGTTGTATATATAACACTGAGGGAGCACCATTGGTCAGAGACCGGC
GCCGCTACAGGGCGCGTCCCATTCGCCATTCAGGCTGCGCAACTGTTGGGAAGGGCGATCGGTGCGGGCC
TCTTCGCTATTACGCCAGCTGGCGAAAGGGGGATGTGCTGCAAGGCGATTAAGTTGGGTAACGCCAGGGT
TTTCCCAGTCACGACGTTGTAAAACGACGGCCAGTGAGCGCGCGTAATACGACTCACTATAGGGCGAATT
GGGTACCGGGCCCCCCCTCGAGGTCCTCCAGCTTTTGTTCCCTTTAGTGAGGGTTAATTGCGCGCTTGGC
GTAATCATGGTCATAGCTGTTTCCTGTGTGAAATTGTTATCCGCTCACAATTCCACACAACATACGAGCC
GGAAGCATAAAGTGTAAAGCCTGGGGTGCCTAATGAGTGAGCTAACTCACATTAATTGCGTTGCGCTCAC
TGCCCGCTTTCCACCGGTGGTCTCTGTTTTAGAGCTAGAAATAGCAAGTTAAAATAAGGCTAGTCCGTTA
TCAACTTGAAAAAGTGGCACCGAGTCGGTGCTTTTTTTTCCCTTTCCTTTTTTCTTTTTTTTGCCATAAA
CTTAAATTTGTATATCGATCATTGTAGATATTGAAAACCTAGAACAAACCAACATCCATGTGAATGTCTT
TCATGACTGATTTAGAGATAATTCTTGAATTTTGGAACTAGAATCTATAATGAGCCTAAATTAAAACATT
GTGAACTAGTAAGGGCGAATTCGACCCAGCTTTCTTGTACAAAGTGGTTCGATAATTCTTAATTAACTAG
TTCTAGAGCGGCCGCCACCGCGGTGGAGCTCGAATTTCCCCGATCGTTCAAACATTTGGCAATAAAGTTT
CTTAAGATTGAATCCTGTTGCCGGTCTTGCGATGATTATCATATAATTTCTGTTGAATTACGTTAAGCAT
GTAATAATTAACATGTAATGCATGACGTTATTTATGAGATGGGTTTTTATGATTAGAGTCCCGCAATTAT
ACATTTAATACGCGATAGAAAACAAAATATAGCGCGCAAACTAGGATAAATTATCGCGCGCGGTGTCATC
TATGTTACTGAATTCGTAATCATGGTCATAGAAGCTTGCATGCCTGCAGGTCGACTCTAGAGGATCCCCG
GGTACCGAGCTCGAATTCGTAATCATGTCATAGCTGTTTCCTGTGTGAAATTGTTATCCGCTCACAATTC
CACACAACATACGAGCCGGAAGCATAAAGTGTAAAGCCTGGGGTGCCTAATGAGTGAGCTAACTCACATT
AATTGCGTTGCGCTCACTGCCCGCTTTCCAGTCGGGAAACCTGTCGTGCCAGCTGCATTAATGAATCGGC
CAACGCGCGGGGAGAGGCGGTTTGCGTATTGGCTAGAGCAGCTTGCCAACATGGTGGAGCACGACACTCT
CGTCTACTCCAAGAATATCAAAGATACAGTCTCAGAAGACCAAAGGGCTATTGAGACTTTTCAACAAAGG
GTAATATCGGGAAACCTCCTCGGATTCCATTGCCCAGCTATCTGTCACTTCATCAAAAGGACAGTAGAAA
AGGAAGGTGGCACCTACAAATGCCATCATTGCGATAAAGGAAAGGCTATCGTTCAAGATGCCTCTGCCGA
CAGTGGTCCCAAAGATGGACCCCCACCCACGAGGAGCATCGTGGAAAAAGAAGACGTTCCAACCACGTCT
TCAAAGCAAGTGGATTGATGTGAACATGGTGGAGCACGACACTCTCGTCTACTCCAAGAATATCAAAGAT
ACAGTCTCAGAAGACCAAAGGGCTATTGAGACTTTTCAACAAAGGGTAATATCGGGAAACCTCCTCGGAT
TCCATTGCCCAGCTATCTGTCACTTCATCAAAAGGACAGTAGAAAAGGAAGGTGGCACCTACAAATGCCA
TCATTGCGATAAAGGAAAGGCTATCGTTCAAGATGCCTCTGCCGACAGTGGTCCCAAAGATGGACCCCCA
CCCACGAGGAGCATCGTGGAAAAAGAAGACGTTCCAACCACGTCTTCAAAGCAAGTGGATTGATGTGATA
TCTCCACTGACGTAAGGGATGACGCACAATCCCACTATCCTTCGCAAGACCCTTCCTCTATATAAGGAAG
TTCATTTCATTTGGAGAGGACACGCTGAAATCACCAGTCTCTCTCTACAAATCTATCTCTCTCGAGCTTT
CGCAGATCTGTCGATCGACCATGGGGATTGAACAAGATGGATTGCACGCAGGTTCTCCGGCCGCTTGGGT
GGAGAGGCTATTCGGCTATGACTGGGCACAACAGACAATCGGCTGCTCTGATGCCGCCGTGTTTCGGCTG
TCAGCGCAGGGGCGCCCGGTTCTTTTTGTCAAGACCGACCTGTCCGGTGCCCTGAATGAACTCCAGGACG
AGGCAGCGCGGCTATCGTGGCTGGCCACGACGGGCGTTCCTTGCGCAGCTGTGCTCGACGTTGTCACTGA
AGCGGGAAGGGACTGGCTGCTATTGGGCGAAGTGCCGGGGCAGGATCTCCTGTCATCTCACCTTGCTCCT
GCCGAGAAAGTATCCATCATGGCTGATGCAATGCGGCGGCTGCATACGCTTGATCCGGCTACCTGCCCAT
TCGACCACCAAGCGAAACATCGCATCGAGCGAGCACGTACTCGGATGGAAGCCGGTCTTGTCGATCAGGA
TGATCTGGACGAAGAGCATCAGGGGCTCGCGCCAGCCGAACTGTTCGCCAGGCTCAAGGCGCGCATGCCC
GACGGCGAGGATCTCGTCGTGACACATGGCGATGCCTGCTTGCCGAATATCATGGTGGAAAATGGCCGCT
TTTCTGGATTCATCGACTGTGGCCGGCTGGGTGTGGCGGACCGCTATCAGGACATAGCGTTGGCTACCCG
TGATATTGCTGAAGAGCTTGGCGGCGAATGGGCTGACCGCTTCCTCGTGCTTTACGGTATCGCCGCTCCC
GATTCGCAGCGCATCGCCTTCTATCGCCTTCTTGACGAGTTCTTCTGAGCGGGACTCTGGGGTTCGGATC
GATCCTCTAGCTAGAGTCGATCGACAAGCTCGAGTTTCTCCATAATAATGTGTGAGTAGTTCCCAGATAA
GGGAATTAGGGTTCCTATAGGGTTTCGCTCATGTGTTGAGCATATAAGAAACCCTTAGTATGTATTTGTA
TTTGTAAAATACTTCTATCAATAAAATTTCTAATTCCTAAAACCAAAATCCAGTACTAAAATCCAGATCC
CCCGAATTAATTCGGCGTTAATTCAGTACATTAAAAACGTCCGCAATGTGTTATTAAGTTGTCTAAGCGT
CAATTTGTTTACACCACAATATATCCTGCCA
Features (pLannotate 1.2.2; 40 found; start..end, strand, type, name):
    425..1219    +  CDS            KanR: aminoglycoside phosphotransferase; aphA-3; confers resistance to kanamycin
   1306..1894    +  rep_origin     ori: high-copy-number ColE1/pMB1/pBR322/pUC origin of replication
   2080..2220    -  misc_feature   bom: basis of mobility region from pBR322
   2322..2361    -  CDS            rop (fragment): Rop protein, which maintains plasmids at low copy number; rop
   2564..2758    -  rep_origin     pVS1 oriV: origin of replication for the Pseudomonas plasmid pVS1 (Heeb et al., 2000)
   2824..3897    -  CDS            pVS1 RepA: replication protein from the Pseudomonas plasmid pVS1 (Heeb et al., 2000)
   4326..4955    -  CDS            pVS1 StaA: stability protein from the Pseudomonas plasmid pVS1 (Heeb et al., 2000)
   5515..5916    -  CDS            Y4CG_SINFN (fragment): Protein inferred from homology: Swiss-Prot protein existence level 3. From Sinorhizobium fredii (strain NBRC 101917 / NGR234).
   6256..6280    -  misc_feature   RB T-DNA repeat: right border repeat from nopaline C58 T-DNA
   6346..6500    -  CDS            lacZα (fragment): LacZα fragment of β-galactosidase; lacZ fragment
   6599..7270    +  promoter       CaMV 35S promoter (enhanced): cauliflower mosaic virus 35S promoter with a duplicated enhancer region
   7272..7298    -  misc_feature   MCS (fragment): pUC18/19 multiple cloning site
   7330..7354    +  protein_bind   attB1: mutant version of attB; recombination site for the Gateway® BP reaction BP Clonase™
   7370..7966    +  CDS            APOBEC3A: ABC3A_HUMAN - Experimental evidence at protein level: Swiss-Prot protein existence level 1. DNA deaminase (cytidine deaminase) with restriction activity against viruses, foreign DNA and mobility of retrotransposons. Exhibits antiviral activity against adeno-associated virus (AAV) and human T- cell leukemia virus type 1 (HTLV-1) and may inhibit the mobility of LTR and non-LTR retrotransposons. Selectively targets single-stranded DNA and can deaminate both methylcytosine and cytosine in foreign DNA. Can induce somatic hypermutation in the nuclear and mitochondrial DNA. May also play a role in th
   8063..8082    +  CDS            2xFLAG (fragment): two tandem FLAG® epitope tags
   8138..12238   +  CDS            cas9: CAS9_STRP1 - Also known as csn1 From Streptococcus pyogenes serotype M1.
  12308..12556   +  CDS            UGI: UNGI_BPPB2 - Experimental evidence at protein level: Swiss-Prot protein existence level 1. This protein binds specifically and reversibly to the host uracil-DNA glycosylase, preventing removal of uracil residues from PBS2 DNA by the host uracil-excision repair system. From Bacillus phage PBS2 (Bacteriophage PBS2).
  12611..12863   +  terminator     NOS terminator: nopaline synthase terminator and poly(A) signal
  12908..12928   +  protein_bind   attB5: mutant version of attB; core recombination site for the Gateway® BP reaction BP Clonase™
  13299..13317   -  rep_origin     f1 ori (fragment): f1 bacteriophage origin of replication; arrow indicates direction of (+) strand synthesis
  13322..13477   -  CDS            lacZα (fragment): LacZα fragment of β-galactosidase; lacZ fragment
  13485..13503   +  promoter       T7 promoter: promoter for bacteriophage T7 RNA polymerase
  13512..13535   -  misc_feature   MCS (fragment): pBluescript multiple cloning site
  13551..13569   -  promoter       T3 promoter: promoter for bacteriophage T3 RNA polymerase
  13612..13634   -  protein_bind   lac operator (fragment): The lac repressor binds to the lac operator to inhibit transcription in E. coli. This inhibition can be relieved by adding lactose or isopropyl-β-D-thiogalactopyranoside (IPTG). lac repressor encoded by lacI
  13638..13668   -  promoter       lac promoter: promoter for the E. coli lac operon
  13683..13704   -  protein_bind   CAP binding site: CAP binding activates transcription in the presence of cAMP. E. coli catabolite activator protein
  13746..13821   +  misc_RNA       gRNA scaffold: guide RNA scaffold for the Streptococcus pyogenes CRISPR/Cas9 system
  14024..14048   -  protein_bind   attB2: mutant version of attB; recombination site for the Gateway® BP reaction BP Clonase™
  14066..14101   -  misc_feature   MCS (fragment): pBluescript multiple cloning site
  14112..14359   +  terminator     NOS terminator: nopaline synthase terminator and poly(A) signal
  14382..14438   -  misc_feature   MCS: pUC18/19 multiple cloning site
  14469..14491   -  protein_bind   lac operator (fragment): The lac repressor binds to the lac operator to inhibit transcription in E. coli. This inhibition can be relieved by adding lactose or isopropyl-β-D-thiogalactopyranoside (IPTG). lac repressor encoded by lacI
  14495..14525   -  promoter       lac promoter: promoter for the E. coli lac operon
  14540..14561   -  protein_bind   CAP binding site: CAP binding activates transcription in the presence of cAMP. E. coli catabolite activator protein
  14574..14662   -  CDS            lacI (fragment): lac repressor; lacI; The lac repressor binds to the lac operator to inhibit transcription in E. coli. This inhibition can be relieved by adding lactose or isopropyl-β-D-thiogalactopyranoside (IPTG).
  14752..15428   +  promoter       CaMV 35S promoter (enhanced): cauliflower mosaic virus 35S promoter with a duplicated enhancer region
  15496..16288   +  CDS            NeoR/KanR (fragment): aminoglycoside phosphotransferase from Tn5; aph(3')-II (or nptII); confers resistance to neomycin, kanamycin, and G418 (Geneticin®)
  16345..16519   +  polyA_signal   CaMV poly(A) signal: cauliflower mosaic virus polyadenylation signal
  16597..16621   -  misc_feature   LB T-DNA repeat: left border repeat from nopaline C58 T-DNA
