[The description below was written by a language model from this plasmid's Addgene catalogue record and pLannotate feature annotations shown in this document.]
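Description:
pYPQAT21 is a 16.6 kb Agrobacterium binary (T-DNA) vector for CRISPR cytosine base editing in dicot plants, listed as built on the pYPQ166-SpRY backbone. Outside the T-DNA borders it carries a bacterial kanamycin resistance gene (aphA-3), a high-copy ColE1/pUC-type origin with the pBR322 bom region for propagation in E. coli, and the pVS1 oriV, RepA and StaA functions that allow replication and stable maintenance in Agrobacterium.

Between the nopaline-type right and left border repeats sit three functional units. An enhanced (2x) CaMV 35S promoter drives the A3A/Y130F-CBE_V01 editor: human APOBEC3A cytidine deaminase with the Y130F substitution, fused to a D10A nickase form of the SpRY variant of Streptococcus pyogenes Cas9 and to the phage PBS2 uracil glycosylase inhibitor (UGI), ending in a NOS terminator. The deaminase converts cytosines in the exposed single strand to uracil, the nickase biases repair toward the edited strand, and UGI blocks uracil excision, giving C-to-T changes over what the record calls a wide working window, at NG or NA PAM sites. The record lists NLS and 3xFLAG tags; only a FLAG fragment is annotated.

The sgRNA unit is stated to use the AtU3 promoter, which the feature table does not annotate. The table does show a lacZα/lac promoter segment just upstream of the SpCas9 gRNA scaffold, possibly a replaceable screening cassette for guide insertion, although the record does not say so. The attB1, attB5 and attB2 sites indicate multisite Gateway assembly. A second enhanced 35S promoter drives nptII with a CaMV poly(A) signal for kanamycin selection of transformed plants. The associated publication describes an all-in-one CRISPR toolbox for large-scale screens in plants.
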