Addgene plasmid #223393: pYPQAT21
Purpose: T-DNA vector for A3A/Y130F-CBE_V01 based C-to-T base editing for dicot plants; NG or NA PAM ; wide working window; A3A/Y130F-CBE_V01 was driven by 2x35s and the sgRNA was driven by AtU3 promoter.
Depositing lab: Yiping Qi. Depositing organization: University of Maryland, College Park. Publication: A comprehensive all-in-one CRISPR toolbox for large-scale screens in plants. Cheng Y, Li G, Qi A, Mandlik R, Pan C, Wang D, Ge S, Qi Y. Plant Cell. 2025 Apr 9:koaf081. doi: 10.1093/plcell/koaf081. PubMed 40202185.
Backbone
  Vector backbone: pYPQ166-SpRY
  Vector type: Plant Expression, CRISPR
  Selectable markers: kanamycin
Growth in bacteria
  Bacterial resistance: Kanamycin, 50 μg/mL
  Growth temperature: 37°C
  Growth strain: DH5alpha
  Copy number: High Copy
Gene/Insert
  Gene/Insert name: 2x35s-hA3A-Y130F-SpRYD10A-UGI-AtU3-gRNA scaffold
  Tag / fusion protein: NLS; 3x FLAG
Terms and licenses: Academic/Nonprofit Terms; Industry Terms: Not Available to Industry
How to cite: pYPQAT21 was a gift from Yiping Qi (Addgene plasmid # 223393 ; http://n2t.net/addgene:223393 ; RRID:Addgene_223393)
